Addgene plasmid #113130: IL1RN gRNA1
Purpose: Expresses gRNA targeting the IL1RN promoter (SpyCas9 scaffold)
Depositing lab: Dominik Niopek. Depositing organization: Universitaet Heidelberg. Publication: Engineered anti-CRISPR proteins for optogenetic control of CRISPR-Cas9. Bubeck F, Hoffmann MD, Harteveld Z, Aschenbrenner S, Bietz A, Waldhauer MC, Borner K, Fakhiri J, Schmelas C, Dietz L, Grimm D, Correia BE, Eils R, Niopek D. Nat Methods. 2018 Oct 30. pii: 10.1038/s41592-018-0178-9. doi: 10.1038/s41592-018-0178-9. PubMed 30377362.
Backbone
  Vector backbone: scAAV vector
  Total vector size (bp): 5283
  Vector type: Mammalian Expression, AAV, CRISPR, Synthetic Biology
Growth in bacteria
  Bacterial resistance: Ampicillin, 100 μg/mL
  Growth temperature: 37°C
  Growth strain: NEB Stable
  Copy number: High Copy
Gene/Insert
  Gene/Insert name: IL1RN guideRNA 1 (SpCas9 scaffold), co-expressed GFP (transfection marker)
  Promoter: U6 for gRNA expression, RSV for GFP expression
  Cloning method: Restriction Enzyme; 5′ cloning site BbsI (destroyed during cloning); 3′ cloning site BbsI (destroyed during cloning)
  Sequencing primers: 5′ n.d.; 3′ n.d.
Terms and licenses: Academic/Nonprofit Terms; Industry Terms: Not Available to Industry
Depositor comments: Addgene Next-Generation Sequence analysis identified numerous sequence discrepancies in ITR sequences. Plasmid is expected to function as described in the associated publication: PMID: 30377362
How to cite: IL1RN gRNA1 was a gift from Dominik Niopek (Addgene plasmid # 113130 ; http://n2t.net/addgene:113130 ; RRID:Addgene_113130)
