[The description below was written by a language model from this plasmid's Addgene catalogue record and pLannotate feature annotations shown in this document.]
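Description:
IL1RN gRNA1 is a 5,283 bp self-complementary AAV (scAAV) vector plasmid for mammalian expression of a single guide RNA directed at the IL1RN promoter. It is propagated in E. coli as a high-copy plasmid carrying a ColE1/pUC-type origin and an ampicillin resistance gene (β-lactamase under its own promoter). An f1 phage origin and remnants of a pBluescript-like cloning region (lac promoter/operator, lacZα fragment, T3 and T7 promoters) are also annotated in the backbone.

The payload consists of two independent expression units. A human U6 RNA polymerase III promoter drives the guide RNA, with the IL1RN-targeting spacer placed immediately upstream of the Streptococcus pyogenes Cas9 scaffold (annotated as a tracrRNA fragment). The spacer was inserted through BbsI sites that were destroyed during cloning. On the opposite strand, a Rous sarcoma virus (RSV) enhancer/promoter drives EGFP, which serves as a transfection marker so that cells receiving the guide can be identified by fluorescence. The plasmid does not encode Cas9, so the nuclease or a dCas9-based effector must be supplied separately.

Only one AAV2 ITR fragment is detected in the feature table, and the depositor notes that sequencing found numerous discrepancies in the ITR sequences, although the plasmid is expected to perform as published. A few short annotations, such as the chicken β-actin promoter, tet promoter and bom fragments, are probably incidental matches rather than functional elements. The construct comes from work on engineered anti-CRISPR proteins for optogenetic control of CRISPR-Cas9. A promoter-targeting guide of this kind fits assays of Cas9-dependent activity at the endogenous IL1RN locus, but the record does not describe the specific assay.
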