Features (pLannotate 1.2.2; 21 found; start..end, strand, type, name):
     24..128     +  promoter       AmpR promoter: bla
    129..989     +  CDS            AmpR: β-lactamase; bla; confers resistance to ampicillin, carbenicillin, and related antibiotics
   1160..1748    +  rep_origin     ori: high-copy-number ColE1/pMB1/pBR322/pUC origin of replication
   1931..2023    +  CDS            lacI (fragment): lac repressor; lacI; The lac repressor binds to the lac operator to inhibit transcription in E. coli. This inhibition can be relieved by adding lactose or isopropyl-β-D-thiogalactopyranoside (IPTG).
   2036..2057    +  protein_bind   CAP binding site: CAP binding activates transcription in the presence of cAMP. E. coli catabolite activator protein
   2072..2102    +  promoter       lac promoter: promoter for the E. coli lac operon
   2110..2126    +  protein_bind   lac operator: The lac repressor binds to the lac operator to inhibit transcription in E. coli. This inhibition can be relieved by adding lactose or isopropyl-β-D-thiogalactopyranoside (IPTG). lac repressor encoded by lacI
   2171..2189    +  promoter       T3 promoter: promoter for bacteriophage T3 RNA polymerase
   2627..2867    +  promoter       U6 promoter: RNA polymerase III promoter for human U6 snRNA
   2913..2980    +  misc_RNA       tracrRNA (fragment): trans-activating CRISPR RNA for the Streptococcus pyogenes CRISPR/Cas9 system
   3063..3779    -  CDS            EGFP: EGFP is a basic (constitutively fluorescent) green fluorescent protein published in 1996, derived from Aequorea victoria. It is reported to be a rapidly-maturing weak dimer with moderate acid sensitivity.
   3787..3813    -  misc_feature   MCS (fragment): multiple cloning site
   3823..4086    -  promoter       RSV promoter: Rous sarcoma virus enhancer/promoter
   4120..4213    -  ncRNA          Retro dr1: Accession: RF00214 - Retrovirus direct repeat 1 (dr1)
   4346..4398    +  misc_feature   bom (fragment): basis of mobility region from pBR322
   4407..4423    -  promoter       tet promoter (fragment): E. coli promoter for tetracycline efflux protein gene
   4489..4596    -  repeat_region  AAV2 ITR (fragment): inverted terminal repeat of adeno-associated virus serotype 2 inverted
   4594..4614    -  promoter       chicken β-actin promoter (fragment): contains a 21-bp deletion relative to the standard chicken β-actin promoter
   4640..4658    -  promoter       T7 promoter: promoter for bacteriophage T7 RNA polymerase
   4666..4821    +  CDS            lacZα (fragment): LacZα fragment of β-galactosidase; lacZ fragment
   4826..5254    +  rep_origin     f1 ori (sequence partly withheld): f1 bacteriophage origin of replication; arrow indicates direction of (+) strand synthesis
>Addgene plasmid #113130 | IL1RN gRNA1 | depositor full sequence | sequence record 217998 | IL1RN gRNA1 sequence 5283 bps
GTGGCACTTTTCGGGGAAATGTGCGCGGAACCCCTATTTGTTTATTTTTCTAAATACATTCAAATATGTA
TCCGCTCATGAGACAATAACCCTGATAAATGCTTCAATAATATTGAAAAAGGAAGAGTATGAGTATTCAA
CATTTCCGTGTCGCCCTTATTCCCTTTTTTGCGGCATTTTGCCTTCCTGTTTTTGCTCACCCAGAAACGC
TGGTGAAAGTAAAAGATGCTGAAGATCAGTTGGGTGCACGAGTGGGTTACATCGAACTGGATCTCAACAG
CGGTAAGATCCTTGAGAGTTTTCGCCCCGAAGAACGTTTTCCAATGATGAGCACTTTTAAAGTTCTGCTA
TGTGGCGCGGTATTATCCCGTATTGACGCCGGGCAAGAGCAACTCGGTCGCCGCATACACTATTCTCAGA
ATGACTTGGTTGAGTACTCACCAGTCACAGAAAAGCATCTTACGGATGGCATGACAGTAAGAGAATTATG
CAGTGCTGCCATAACCATGAGTGATAACACTGCGGCCAACTTACTTCTGACAACGATCGGAGGACCGAAG
GAGCTAACCGCTTTTTTGCACAACATGGGGGATCATGTAACTCGCCTTGATCGTTGGGAACCGGAGCTGA
ATGAAGCCATACCAAACGACGAGCGTGACACCACGATGCCTGTAGCAATGGCAACAACGTTGCGCAAACT
ATTAACTGGCGAACTACTTACTCTAGCTTCCCGGCAACAATTAATAGACTGGATGGAGGCGGATAAAGTT
GCAGGACCACTTCTGCGCTCGGCCCTTCCGGCTGGCTGGTTTATTGCTGATAAATCTGGAGCCGGTGAGC
GTGGGTCTCGCGGTATCATTGCAGCACTGGGGCCAGATGGTAAGCCCTCCCGTATCGTAGTTATCTACAC
GACGGGGAGTCAGGCAACTATGGATGAACGAAATAGACAGATCGCTGAGATAGGTGCCTCACTGATTAAG
CATTGGTAACTGTCAGACCAAGTTTACTCATATATACTTTAGATTGATTTAAAACTTCATTTTTAATTTA
AAAGGATCTAGGTGAAGATCCTTTTTGATAATCTCATGACCAAAATCCCTTAACGTGAGTTTTCGTTCCA
CTGAGCGTCAGACCCCGTAGAAAAGATCAAAGGATCTTCTTGAGATCCTTTTTTTCTGCGCGTAATCTGC
TGCTTGCAAACAAAAAAACCACCGCTACCAGCGGTGGTTTGTTTGCCGGATCAAGAGCTACCAACTCTTT
TTCCGAAGGTAACTGGCTTCAGCAGAGCGCAGATACCAAATACTGTCCTTCTAGTGTAGCCGTAGTTAGG
CCACCACTTCAAGAACTCTGTAGCACCGCCTACATACCTCGCTCTGCTAATCCTGTTACCAGTGGCTGCT
GCCAGTGGCGATAAGTCGTGTCTTACCGGGTTGGACTCAAGACGATAGTTACCGGATAAGGCGCAGCGGT
CGGGCTGAACGGGGGGTTCGTGCACACAGCCCAGCTTGGAGCGAACGACCTACACCGAACTGAGATACCT
ACAGCGTGAGCTATGAGAAAGCGCCACGCTTCCCGAAGGGAGAAAGGCGGACAGGTATCCGGTAAGCGGC
AGGGTCGGAACAGGAGAGCGCACGAGGGAGCTTCCAGGGGGAAACGCCTGGTATCTTTATAGTCCTGTCG
GGTTTCGCCACCTCTGACTTGAGCGTCGATTTTTGTGATGCTCGTCAGGGGGGCGGAGCCTATGGAAAAA
CGCCAGCAACGCGGCCTTTTTACGGTTCCTGGCCTTTTGCTGGCCTTTTGCTCACATGTTCTTTCCTGCG
TTATCCCCTGATTCTGTGGATAACCGTATTACCGCCTTTGAGTGAGCTGATACCGCTCGCCGCAGCCGAA
CGACCGAGCGCAGCGAGTCAGTGAGCGAGGAAGCGGAAGAGCGCCCAATACGCAAACCGCCTCTCCCCGC
GCGTTGGCCGATTCATTAATGCAGCTGGCACGACAGGTTTCCCGACTGGAAAGCGGGCAGTGAGCGCAAC
GCAATTAATGTGAGTTAGCTCACTCATTAGGCACCCCAGGCTTTACACTTTATGCTTCCGGCTCGTATGT
TGTGTGGAATTGTGAGCGGATAACAATTTCACACAGGAAACAGCTATGACCATGATTACGCCAAGCGCGC
AATTAACCCTCACTAAAGGGAACAAAAGCTGGGTACCACTAGTATGCATCCTGCAGGACGCGTCCTACCC
ACTCCCTCTATGCGCGCTCGCTCACTCACTCGGCCCTGGAGACCAAAGGTCTCCAGACTGCCGGCCTCTG
GCCGGCAGGGCCGAGTGAGTGAGCGAGCGCGCATAGAGGGAGTGGGTACCTCCATCATCTAGGTTTGCCA
GATCTGATATCGGCGCGCCCGAGTCCAACACCCGTGGGAATCCCATGGGCACCATGGCCCCTCGCTCCAA
AAATGCTTTCGCGTCGCGCAGACACTGCTCGGTAGTTTCGGGGATCAGCGTTTGAGTAAGAGCCCGCGTC
TGAACCCTCCGCGCCGCCCCGGCCCCAGTGGAAAGACGCGCAGGCAAAACGCACCACGTGACGGAGCGTG
ACCGCGCGCCGAGCGCGCGCCAAGGTCGGGCAGGAAGAGGGCCTATTTCCCATGATTCCTTCATATTTGC
ATATACGATACAAGGCTGTTAGAGAGATAATTAGAATTAATTTGACTGTAAACACAAAGATATTAGTACA
AAATACGTGACGTAGAAAGTAATAATTTCTTGGGTAGTTTGCAGTTTTAAAATTATGTTTTAAAATGGAC
TATCATATGCTTACCGTAACTTGAAAGTATTTCGATTTCTTGGCTTTATATATCTTGTGGAAAGGACGAA
ACACCTGTACTCTCTGAGGTGCTCGTTTAAGAGCTATGCTGGAAACAGCATAGCAAGTTTAAATAAGGCT
AGTCCGTTATCAACTTGAAAAAGTGGCACCGAGTCGGTGCTTTTTTTGCGGCCGCCTCGAGTGATCAAAA
AACCAACACACGCTTCCAATGAAAATAAACGATCCTTTATTGCTAGCCTTTACTTGTACAGCTCGTCCAT
GCCGAGAGTGATCCCGGCGGCGGTCACGAACTCCAGCAGGACCATGTGATCGCGCTTCTCGTTGGGGTCT
TTGCTCAGGGCGGACTGGGTGCTCAGGTAGTGGTTGTCGGGCAGCAACACGGGGCCGTCGCCGATGGGGG
TGTTCTGCTGGTAGTGGTCGGCGAGCTGCACGCTGCCGTCCTCGATGTTGTGGCGGATCTTGAAGTTCAC
CTTGATGCCGTTCTTCTGCTTGTCGGCCATGATATAGACGTTGTGGCTGTTGTAGTTGTACTCCAGCTTG
TGCCCCAGGATGTTGCCGTCCTCCTTGAAGTCGATGCCCTTCAGCTCGATGCGGTTCACCAGGGTGTCGC
CCTCGAACTTCACCTCGGCGCGGGTCTTGTAGTTGCCGTCGTCCTTGAAGAAGATGGTGCGCTCCTGGAC
GTAGCCTTCGGGCATGGCGGACTTGAAGAAGTCGTGCTGCTTCATGTGGTCGGGGTAGCGGCTGAAGCAC
TGCACGCCGTAGGTCAGGGTGGTCACGAGGGTGGGCCAGGGCACGGGCAGCTTGCCGGTGGTGCAGATGA
ACTTCAGGGTCAGCTTGCCGTAGGTGGCATCGCCCTCGCCCTCGCCGGACACGCTGAACTTGTGGCCGTT
TACGTCGCCGTCCAGCTCGACCAGGATGGGCACCACCCCGGTGAACAGCTCCTCGCCCTTGCTCACCATG
GTGGCGACCGGTGGATCCCGGGCCCGCGGTACCCAGCTTGGAGGTGCACACCAATGTGGTGAATGGTCAA
ATGGCGTTTATTGTATCGAGCTAGGCACTTAAATACAATATCTCTGCAATGCGGAATTCAGTGGTTCGTC
CAATCCATGTCAGACCCGTCTGTTGCCTTCCTAATAAGGCACGATCGTACCACCTTACTTCCACCAATCG
GCATGCACGGTGCTTTTTCTCTCCTTGTAAGGCATGTTGCTAACTCATCCTTACCATGTTGCAAGACTAC
CAAGAGTATTTGCATAAGACTACATTTCCCCCTCCCTATGCAAAAGCGAAACTACTATATCCTGAGGGGA
CTCCTAACCGCGTACAACCGAAGCCCCGCTTTTCGCCTAAACACACCCTAGTCCCCTCAGATACGCGTAT
ATCTGGCCCGTACATCGCGAAGCAGCGCAAAACGCCTAACCCTAAGCAGATTCTTCATGCAATTGTCGGT
CAAGCCTTGCCTTGTTGTAGCTTAAATTTTGCTCGCGCACTACTCAGCGACCTCCAACACACAAGCAGGG
AGCAGATACTGGCTTAACTATGCGGCATCAGAGCAGATTGTACTGAGAGTGCACCATACGGATCTGCGAT
GATAAGCTGTCAAACATGAGAATTGGTCGACGATATCAGATCTAGGAACCCCTAGTGATGGAGTTGGCCA
CTCCCTCTCTGCGCGCTCGCTCGCTCACTGAGGCCGCCCGGGCAAAGCCCGGGCGTCGGGCGACCTTTGG
TCGCCCGGCCTCAGTGAGCGAGCGAGCGCGCAGAGAGGGAGTGGCCCCCCCCCCCCCCCCCCCCTGCATT
CTAGAGAGCTCCAATTCGCCCTATAGTGAGTCGTATTACGCGCGCTCACTGGCCGTCGTTTTACAACGTC
GTGACTGGGAAAACCCTGGCGTTACCCAACTTAATCGCCTTGCAGCACATCCCCCTTTCGCCAGCTGGCG
TAATAGCGAAGAGGCCCGCACCGATCGCCCTTCCCAACAGTTGCGCAGCCTGAATGGCGAATGGG
[124 nt withheld, positions 4826-4949]
C
[91 nt withheld, positions 4951-5041]
A
[49 nt withheld, positions 5043-5091]
CCTTTGACGTTGGAGTCCACGTTCTTT
[37 nt withheld, positions 5119-5155]
ACCCTATCTCGGTCTATTCTTTTGATTTATAAGGGATTTTGCCGATTTCGGCCTATTGGTTAAAAAATGA
GCTGATTTAACAAAAATTTAACGCGAATTTTAACAAAATATTAACGCTTACAATTTAG
