>Addgene plasmid #113130 | IL1RN gRNA1 | addgene partial sequence | sequence record 238302 | Addgene Partial NGS Result
CGAGTCCAACACCCGTGGGAATCCCATGGGCACCATGGCCCCTCGCTCCAAAAATGCTTTCGCGTCGCGC
AGACACTGCTCGGTAGTTTCGGGGATCAGCGTTTGAGTAAGAGCCCGCGTCTGAACCCTCCGCGCCGCCC
CGGCCCCAGTGGAAAGACGCGCAGGCAAAACGCACCACGTGACGGAGCGTGACCGCGCGCCGAGCGCGCG
CCAAGGTCGGGCAGGAAGAGGGCCTATTTCCCATGATTCCTTCATATTTGCATATACGATACAAGGCTGT
TAGAGAGATAATTAGAATTAATTTGACTGTAAACACAAAGATATTAGTACAAAATACGTGACGTAGAAAG
TAATAATTTCTTGGGTAGTTTGCAGTTTTAAAATTATGTTTTAAAATGGACTATCATATGCTTACCGTAA
CTTGAAAGTATTTCGATTTCTTGGCTTTATATATCTTGTGGAAAGGACGAAACACCTGTACTCTCTGAGG
TGCTCGTTTAAGAGCTATGCTGGAAACAGCATAGCAAGTTTAAATAAGGCTAGTCCGTTATCAACTTGAA
AAAGTGGCACCGAGTCGGTGCTTTTTTTGCGGCCGCCTCGAGTGATCAAAAAACCAACACACGCTTCCAA
TGAAAATAAACGATCCTTTATTGCTAGCCTTTACTTGTACAGCTCGTCCATGCCGAGAGTGATCCCGGCG
GCGGTCACGAACTCCAGCAGGACCATGTGATCGCGCTTCTCGTTGGGGTCTTTGCTCAGGGCGGACTGGG
TGCTCAGGTAGTGGTTGTCGGGCAGCAGCACGGGGCCGTCGCCGATGGGGGTGTTCTGCTGGTAGTGGTC
GGCGAGCTGCACGCTGCCGTCCTCGATGTTGTGGCGGATCTTGAAGTTCACCTTGATGCCGTTCTTCTGC
TTGTCGGCCATGATATAGACGTTGTGGCTGTTGTAGTTGTACTCCAGCTTGTGCCCCAGGATGTTGCCGT
CCTCCTTGAAGTCGATGCCCTTCAGCTCGATGCGGTTCACCAGGGTGTCGCCCTCGAACTTCACCTCGGC
GCGGGTCTTGTAGTTGCCGTCGTCCTTGAAGAAGATGGTGCGCTCCTGGACGTAGCCTTCGGGCATGGCG
GACTTGAAGAAGTCGTGCTGCTTCATGTGGTCGGGGTAGCGGCTGAAGCACTGCACGCCGTAGGTCAGGG
TGGTCACGAGGGTGGGCCAGGGCACGGGCAGCTTGCCGGTGGTGCAGATGAACTTCAGGGTCAGCTTGCC
GTAGGTGGCATCGCCCTCGCCCTCGCCGGACACGCTGAACTTGTGGCCGTTTACGTCGCCGTCCAGCTCG
ACCAGGATGGGCACCACCCCGGTGAACAGCTCCTCGCCCTTGCTCACCATGGTGGCGACCGGTGGATCCC
GGGCCCGCGGTACCCAGCTTGGAGGTGCACACCAATGTGGTGAATGGTCAAATGGCGTTTATTGTATCGA
GCTAGGCACTTAAATACAATATCTCTGCAATGCGGAATTCAGTGGTTCGTCCAATCCATGTCAGACCCGT
CTGTTGCCTTCCTAATAAGGCACGATCGTACCACCTTACTTCCACCAATCGGCATGCACGGTGCTTTTTC
TCTCCTTGTAAGGCATGTTGCTAACTCATCGTTACCATGTTGCAAGACTACAAGAGTATTGCATAAGACT
ACATTTCCCCCTCCCTATGCAAAAGCGAAACTACTATATCCTGAGGGGACTCCTAACCGCGTACAACCGA
AGCCCCGCTTTTCGCCTAAACACACCCTAGTCCCCTCAGATACGCGTATATCTGGCCCGTACATCGCGAA
GCAGCGCAAAACGCCTAACCCTAAGCAGATTCTTCATGCAATTGTCGGTCAAGCCTTGCCTTGTTGTAGC
TTAAATTTTGCTCGCGCACTACTCAGCGACCTCCAACACACAAGCAGGGAGCAGATACTGGCTTAACTAT
GCGGCATCAGAGCAGATTGTACTGAGAGTGCACCATACGGATCTGCGATGATAAGCTGTCAAACATGAGA
ATTG
